Addgene plasmid #63561: pSPble
Purpose: Bleomycin drug selection marker
Depositing lab: Greg Matlashewski. Depositing organization: McGill University. Publication: CRISPR-Cas9-Mediated Genome Editing in Leishmania donovani. Zhang WW, Matlashewski G. MBio. 2015 Jul 21;6(4). pii: e00861-15. doi: 10.1128/mBio.00861-15. PubMed 26199327.
Backbone
  Vector backbone: pSP72
  Total vector size (bp): 3114
  Vector type: Leishmania Expression
  Selectable markers: Bleomycin or Phlemycin
Growth in bacteria
  Bacterial resistance: Ampicillin, 100 μg/mL
  Growth temperature: 37°C
  Growth strain: DH5alpha
  Copy number: High Copy
Gene/Insert
  Gene/Insert name: Bleomycin drug selection marker (alt name: ble)
  Insert size (bp): 680
  Cloning method: Restriction Enzyme; 5′ cloning site BamH I (not destroyed); 3′ cloning site Bgl II (not destroyed)
  Sequencing primers: 5′ SP6; 3′ T7
Terms and licenses: Academic/Nonprofit Terms; Industry Terms: Not Available to Industry
Depositor comments: This vector can be used as the PCR template to generate the ble expression cassette donor for gene disruption with CRISPR-CAS9
How to cite: pSPble was a gift from Greg Matlashewski (Addgene plasmid # 63561 ; http://n2t.net/addgene:63561 ; RRID:Addgene_63561)
