[The description below was written by a language model from this plasmid's Addgene catalogue record and pLannotate feature annotations shown in this document.]
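Description:
pSPble is a small, high-copy plasmid built on the pSP72 cloning backbone and catalogued as a Leishmania expression vector. Its role is to carry a bleomycin/phleomycin drug selection marker. In E. coli it replicates from a ColE1/pUC-type origin and is selected with ampicillin through the β-lactamase gene and its native promoter. The short lacI, rop and bom annotations are fragments left over from the backbone's ancestry, not functional elements. The catalogue lists a total size of 3114 bp, while the depositor's full sequence record is 3108 nt, a minor discrepancy.

The payload is an insert of about 680 bp placed between BamHI and BglII sites, both of which are retained. It lies within the polylinker, which is flanked by the SP6 and T7 phage promoters; these also serve as the sequencing primer sites. The annotated coding region within the insert is Sh ble from Streptoalloteichus hindustanus, which encodes an antibiotic-binding protein that confers resistance to bleomycin, phleomycin and Zeocin. The insert includes roughly 300 bp of unannotated sequence upstream of the ORF. The record does not identify any Leishmania-specific promoter or RNA-processing elements, so how the marker is expressed in the parasite cannot be stated from the data given.

According to the depositor, the plasmid is mainly used as a PCR template. The ble expression cassette is amplified from it to make donor DNA for CRISPR-Cas9-mediated gene disruption in Leishmania, as in the associated L. donovani genome-editing work. Integration of the cassette at the target locus allows edited parasites to be selected with the drug.
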