Features (pLannotate 1.2.2; 10 found; start..end, strand, type, name):
     16..55      -  misc_feature   MCS (fragment): pUC18/19 multiple cloning site
    301..675     +  CDS            BleoR: antibiotic-binding protein; Sh ble from Streptoalloteichus hindustanus; confers resistance to bleomycin, phleomycin, and Zeocin™
    746..764     -  promoter       T7 promoter: promoter for bacteriophage T7 RNA polymerase
    786..839     -  CDS            lacI (fragment): lac repressor; lacI; The lac repressor binds to the lac operator to inhibit transcription in E. coli. This inhibition can be relieved by adding lactose or isopropyl-β-D-thiogalactopyranoside (IPTG).
   1022..1610    -  rep_origin     ori: high-copy-number ColE1/pMB1/pBR322/pUC origin of replication
   1781..2641    -  CDS            AmpR: β-lactamase; bla; confers resistance to ampicillin, carbenicillin, and related antibiotics
   2642..2746    -  promoter       AmpR promoter: bla
   2841..2876    +  CDS            rop (fragment): Rop protein, which maintains plasmids at low copy number; rop
   2978..3029    +  misc_feature   bom (fragment): basis of mobility region from pBR322
   3092..2       +  promoter       SP6 promoter (across the origin): promoter for bacteriophage SP6 RNA polymerase
>Addgene plasmid #63561 | pSPble | depositor full sequence | sequence record 118375 | pSPble sequence 3108 bps
GAACTCGAGCAGCTGAAGCTTGCATGCCTGCAGGTCGACTCTAGAGGATCCCCGGCCGCCTTGTGCGGCT
CAGCGGAGGCGCTGAGTGCGAGCACCGCCGCGACGCACACCAGCAACACCACAAGCGGACGCACGCTGCG
GATCTTCATCGGATCGGGTACCGAGCTCTCTCTTCTCCTTCCCCTCTCTCTCCTCTCTCCTCTCTCCAGA
GCTCTCTCTTCTCCTTCCCCTCTCTCTCCTCTCTCCTCTCTCCAGAGCTCGAATTCATCGATGATATCAG
ATCCCCAACTAGATATCACCATGGCCAAGTTGACCAGTGCCGTTCCGGTGCTCACCGCGCGCGACGTCGC
CGGAGCGGTCGAGTTCTGGACCGACCGGCTCGGGTTCTCCCGGGACTTCGTGGAGGACGACTTCGCCGGT
GTGGTCCGGGACGACGTGACCCTGTTCATCAGCGCGGTCCAGGACCAGGTGGTGCCGGACAACACCCTGG
CCTGGGTGTGGGTGCGCGGCCTGGACGAGCTGTACGCCGAGTGGTCGGAGGTCGTGTCCACGAACTTCCG
GGACGCCTCCGGGCCGGCCATGACCGAGATCGGCGAGCAGCCGTGGGGGCGGGAGTTCGCCCTGCGCGAC
CCGGCCGGCAACTGCGTGCACTTCGTGGCCGAGGAGCAGGACTGACCGACGCCGACCAACACCGCCGGTC
CGACGCGGCCCGACGGGTCCGAGGCCTCGGAGATCTGCCGGTCTCCCTATAGTGAGTCGTATTAATTTCG
ATAAGCCAGGTTAACCTGCATTAATGAATCGGCCAACGCGCGGGGAGAGGCGGTTTGCGTATTGGGCGCT
CTTCCGCTTCCTCGCTCACTGACTCGCTGCGCTCGGTCGTTCGGCTGCGGCGAGCGGTATCAGCTCACTC
AAAGGCGGTAATACGGTTATCCACAGAATCAGGGGATAACGCAGGAAAGAACATGTGAGCAAAAGGCCAG
CAAAAGGCCAGGAACCGTAAAAAGGCCGCGTTGCTGGCGTTTTTCCATAGGCTCCGCCCCCCTGACGAGC
ATCACAAAAATCGACGCTCAAGTCAGAGGTGGCGAAACCCGACAGGACTATAAAGATACCAGGCGTTTCC
CCCTGGAAGCTCCCTCGTGCGCTCTCCTGTTCCGACCCTGCCGCTTACCGGATACCTGTCCGCCTTTCTC
CCTTCGGGAAGCGTGGCGCTTTCTCATAGCTCACGCTGTAGGTATCTCAGTTCGGTGTAGGTCGTTCGCT
CCAAGCTGGGCTGTGTGCACGAACCCCCCGTTCAGCCCGACCGCTGCGCCTTATCCGGTAACTATCGTCT
TGAGTCCAACCCGGTAAGACACGACTTATCGCCACTGGCAGCAGCCACTGGTAACAGGATTAGCAGAGCG
AGGTATGTAGGCGGTGCTACAGAGTTCTTGAAGTGGTGGCCTAACTACGGCTACACTAGAAGAACAGTAT
TTGGTATCTGCGCTCTGCTGAAGCCAGTTACCTTCGGAAAAAGAGTTGGTAGCTCTTGATCCGGCAAACA
AACCACCGCTGGTAGCGGTGGTTTTTTTGTTTGCAAGCAGCAGATTACGCGCAGAAAAAAAGGATCTCAA
GAAGATCCTTTGATCTTTTCTACGGGGTCTGACGCTCAGTGGAACGAAAACTCACGTTAAGGGATTTTGG
TCATGAGATTATCAAAAAGGATCTTCACCTAGATCCTTTTAAATTAAAAATGAAGTTTTAAATCAATCTA
AAGTATATATGAGTAAACTTGGTCTGACAGTTACCAATGCTTAATCAGTGAGGCACCTATCTCAGCGATC
TGTCTATTTCGTTCATCCATAGTTGCCTGACTCCCCGTCGTGTAGATAACTACGATACGGGAGGGCTTAC
CATCTGGCCCCAGTGCTGCAATGATACCGCGAGACCCACGCTCACCGGCTCCAGATTTATCAGCAATAAA
CCAGCCAGCCGGAAGGGCCGAGCGCAGAAGTGGTCCTGCAACTTTATCCGCCTCCATCCAGTCTATTAAT
TGTTGCCGGGAAGCTAGAGTAAGTAGTTCGCCAGTTAATAGTTTGCGCAACGTTGTTGCCATTGCTACAG
GCATCGTGGTGTCACGCTCGTCGTTTGGTATGGCTTCATTCAGCTCCGGTTCCCAACGATCAAGGCGAGT
TACATGATCCCCCATGTTGTGCAAAAAAGCGGTTAGCTCCTTCGGTCCTCCGATCGTTGTCAGAAGTAAG
TTGGCCGCAGTGTTATCACTCATGGTTATGGCAGCACTGCATAATTCTCTTACTGTCATGCCATCCGTAA
GATGCTTTTCTGTGACTGGTGAGTACTCAACCAAGTCATTCTGAGAATAGTGTATGCGGCGACCGAGTTG
CTCTTGCCCGGCGTCAATACGGGATAATACCGCGCCACATAGCAGAACTTTAAAAGTGCTCATCATTGGA
AAACGTTCTTCGGGGCGAAAACTCTCAAGGATCTTACCGCTGTTGAGATCCAGTTCGATGTAACCCACTC
GTGCACCCAACTGATCTTCAGCATCTTTTACTTTCACCAGCGTTTCTGGGTGAGCAAAAACAGGAAGGCA
AAATGCCGCAAAAAAGGGAATAAGGGCGACACGGAAATGTTGAATACTCATACTCTTCCTTTTTCAATAT
TATTGAAGCATTTATCAGGGTTATTGTCTCATGAGCGGATACATATTTGAATGTATTTAGAAAAATAAAC
AAATAGGGGTTCCGCGCACATTTCCCCGAAAAGTGCCACCTGACGTCTAAGAAACCATTATTATCATGAC
ATTAACCTATAAAAATAGGCGTATCACGAGGCCCTTTCGTCTCGCGCGTTTCGGTGATGACGGTGAAAAC
CTCTGACACATGCAGCTCCCGGAGACGGTCACAGCTTGTCTGTAAGCGGATGCCGGGAGCAGACAAGCCC
GTCAGGGCGCGTCAGCGGGTGTTGGCGGGTGTCGGGGCTGGCTTAACTATGCGGCATCAGAGCAGATTGT
ACTGAGAGTGCACCATATGGACATATTGTCGTTAGAACGCGGCTACAATTAATACATAACCTTATGTATC
ATACACATACGATTTAGGTGACACTATA
