>Addgene plasmid #63561 | pSPble | addgene partial sequence | sequence record 118374 | SP6 5'-ATTTAGGTGACACTATAG-3'
TCGACTCTAGAGGATCCCCGGCCGCCTTGTGCGGCTCAGCGGAGGCGCTGAGTGCGAGCACCGCCGCGAC
GCACACCAGCAACACCACAAGCGGACGCACGCTGCGGATCTTCATCGGATCGGGTACCGAGCTCTCTCTT
CTCCTTCCCCTCTCTCTCCTCTCTCCTCTCTCCAGAGCTCTCTCTTCTCCTTCCCCTCTCTCTCCTCTCT
CCTCTCTCCAGAGCTCGAATTCATCGATGATATCAGATCCCCAACTAGATATCACCATGGCCAAGTTGAC
CAGTGCCGTTCCGGTGCTCACCGCGCGCGACGTCGCCGGAGCGGTCGAGTTCTGGACCGACCGGCTCGGG
TTCTCCCGGGACTTCGTGGAGGACGACTTCGCCGGTGTGGTCCGGGACGACGTGACCCTGTTCATCAGCG
CGGTCCAGGACCAGGTGGTGCCGGACAACACCCTGGCCTGGGTGTGGGTGCGCGGCCTGGACGAGCTGTA
CGCCGAGTGGTCGGAGGTCGTGTCCACGAACTTCCGGGACGCCTCCGGGCCGGCCATGACCGAGATCGGC
GAGCAGCCGTGGGGGCGGGAGTTCGCCCTGCGCGACCCGGCCGGCAACTGCGTGCACTTCGTGGCCGAGG
AGCAGGACTGACCGACGCCGACCAACACCGCCGGTCCGACGCGGCCCGACGGGTCCGAGGCCTCGGAGAT
CTGCCGGTCTCCCTATAGTGAGTCGTATTAATTTCGATAAGCCAGGTTAACCTGCATTAATGAATCGGCC
AACGCGCGGGGAGAGGCGGTTTGCGTATTGGGCGCTCTTCCGCTTCCTCGCTCACTGACTCGCTGCGCTC
GGTCGTTCGGCTGCGGCGAGCGGTATCAGCTCACTCAAAGGCGGTAATACGGTTATCCACAGAATCAGGG
