>Addgene plasmid #63561 | pSPble | addgene partial sequence | sequence record 118438 | T7 5'-TAATACGACTCACTATAGGG-3'
CGCGTCGGACCGGCGGTGTTGGTCGGCGTCGGTCAGTCCTGCTCCTCGGCCACGAAGTGCACGCAGTTGC
CGGCCGGGTCGCGCAGGGCGAACTCCCGCCCCCACGGCTGCTCGCCGATCTCGGTCATGGCCGGCCCGGA
GGCGTCCCGGAAGTTCGTGGACACGACCTCCGACCACTCGGCGTACAGCTCGTCCAGGCCGCGCACCCAC
ACCCAGGCCAGGGTGTTGTCCGGCACCACCTGGTCCTGGACCGCGCTGATGAACAGGGTCACGTCGTCCC
GGACCACACCGGCGAAGTCGTCCTCCACGAAGTCCCGGGAGAACCCGAGCCGGTCGGTCCAGAACTCGAC
CGCTCCGGCGACGTCGCGCGCGGTGAGCACCGGAACGGCACTGGTCAACTTGGCCATGGTGATATCTAGT
TGGGGATCTGATATCATCGATGAATTCGAGCTCTGGAGAGAGGAGAGAGGAGAGAGAGGGGAAGGAGAAG
AGAGAGCTCTGGAGAGAGGAGAGAGGAGAGAGAGGGGAAGGAGAAGAGAGAGCTCGGTACCCGATCCGAT
GAAGATCCGCAGCGTGCGTCCGCTTGTGGTGTTGCTGGTGTGCGTCGCGGCGGTGCTCGCACTCAGCGCC
TCCGCTGAGCCGCACAAGGCGGCCGGGGATCCTCTAGAGTCGACCTGCAGGCATGCAAGCTTCAGCTGCT
CGAGTTCTATAGTGTCACCTAAATCGTATGTGTATGATACATAAGGTTATGTATTAATTGTAGCCGCGTT
CTAACGACAATATGTCCATATGGTGCACTCTCAGTACAATCTGCTCTGATGCCGCATAGTTAAGCCAGCC
C
